>Addgene plasmid #109786 | pHH0103_RBM17_RRM | addgene full sequence | sequence record 213472 | Addgene NGS Result
TTGACAATTAATCATCGGCTCGTATAATGTGTGGAATTGTGAGCGGATAACAATTTCACACAGGAAACAG
CCAGTCCGTTTAGGTGTTTTCACGAGCACTTCACCAACAAGGACCATAGATTATGAAAATCGAAGAACAC
CATCACCATCACCATTCCAGCGGTAAGCTTATGTCCCCTATACTAGGTTATTGGAAAATTAAGGGCCTTG
TGCAACCCACTCGACTTCTTTTGGAATATCTTGAAGAAAAATATGAAGAGCATTTGTATGAGCGCGATGA
AGGTGATAAATGGCGAAACAAAAAGTTTGAATTGGGTTTGGAGTTTCCCAATCTTCCTTATTATATTGAT
GGTGATGTTAAATTAACACAGTCTATGGCCATCATACGTTATATAGCTGACAAGCACAACATGTTGGGTG
GTTGTCCAAAAGAGCGTGCAGAGATTTCAATGCTTGAAGGAGCGGTTTTGGATATTAGATACGGTGTTTC
GAGAATTGCATATAGTAAAGACTTTGAAACTCTCAAAGTTGATTTTCTTAGCAAGCTACCTGAAATGCTG
AAAATGTTCGAAGATCGTTTATGTCATAAAACATATTTAAATGGTGATCATGTAACCCATCCTGACTTCA
TGTTGTATGACGCTCTTGATGTTGTTTTATACATGGACCCAATGTGCCTGGATGCGTTCCCAAAATTAGT
TTGTTTTAAAAAACGTATTGAAGCTATCCCACAAATTGATAAGTACTTGAAATCCAGCAAGTATATAGCA
TGGCCTTTGCAGGGCTGGCAAGCCACGTTTGGTGGTGGCGACCATCCTCCAAAATCGGATCTGGAAGTTC
TGTTCCAGGGGCCCCTGTCCAGCGGTCTGGTTCCGCGTGGTTCCGGTACCGCGGCCCAGCCGGCCGAAAT
TCTGAAATGCCCAACTAAGGTTGTACTGCTGCGTAACATGGTTGGTGCGGGCGAAGTAGATGAAGACCTG
GAAGTTGAAACCAAAGAGGAATGCGAGAAATATGGCAAAGTAGGTAAATGTGTTATCTTCGAAATCCCGG
GTGCGCCTGATGACGAAGCAGTTCGTATTTTCCTGGAGTTTGAGCGTGTGGAATCTGCTATCAAGGCAGT
CGTGGATCTGAACGGTCGTTACTTCGGCGGTCGCGTCGTTAAAGCCTGTTTCTACAATCTGGACAAATTT
CGCGTGCTGGACCTGGCTGAACAGGTGGCGGCCGCATA
[142 nt withheld, positions 1229-1370]
C
[98 nt withheld, positions 1372-1469]
AGTTTGTACTGGTGACGAAACTCAGTGTCTAGCTAGAGTGGC
[149 nt withheld, positions 1512-1660]
T
[41 nt withheld, positions 1662-1702]
T
[62 nt withheld, positions 1704-1765]
A
[35 nt withheld, positions 1767-1801]
CCTCCCTCAATCGGTTGAATGTCGCCCTTTTGTCTTTGGCGCTGGTAAACCATATGAA
[86 nt withheld, positions 1860-1945]
T
[54 nt withheld, positions 1947-2000]
CTAGCGCCGCCCTATACCTTGTCTGCCTCCCCGCGTTGCGTCGCGGTGCATGGAGCCGGGCCACCTCGAC
CTGAATGGAAGCCGGCGGCACCTCGCTAACGGATTCACCACTCCAAGAATTGGAGCCAATCAATTCTTGC
GGAGAACTGTGAATGCGCAAACCAACCCTTGGCAGAACATATCCATCGCGTCCGCCATCTCCAGCAGCCG
CACGCGGCGCATCTCGGGCAGCGTTGGGTCCTGGCCACGGGTGCGCATGATCGTGCTCCTGTCGTTGAGG
ACCCGGCTAGGCTGGCGGGGTTGCCTTACTGGTTAGCAGAATGAATCACCGATACGCGAGCGAACGTGAA
GCGACTGCTGCTGCAAAACGTCTGCGACCTGAGCAACAACATGAATGGTCTTCGGTTTCCGTGTTTCGTA
AAGTCTGGAAACGCGGAAGTCAGCGCCCTGCACCATTATGTTCCGGATCTGCATCGCAGGATGCTGCTGG
CTACCCTGTGGAACACCTACATCTGTATTAACGAAGCGCTGGCATTGACCCTGAGTGATTTTTCTCTGGT
CCCGCCGCATCCATACCGCCAGTTGTTTACCCTCACAACGTTCCAGTAACCGGGCATGTTCATCATCAGT
AACCCGTATCGTGAGCATCCTCTCTCGTTTCATCGGTATCATTACCCCCATGAACAGAAATCCCCCTTAC
ACGGAGGCATCAGTGACCAAACAGGAAAAAACCGCCCTTAACATGGCCCGCTTTATCAGAAGCCAGACAT
TAACGCTTCTGGAGAAACTCAACGAGCTGGACGCGGATGAACAGGCAGACATCTGTGAATCGCTTCACGA
CCACGCTGATGAGCTTTACCGCAGGATCCGCGAAATTGTAAGCGTTAATATTTTGTTAAAATTCGCGTTA
AATTTTTGTTAAATCAGCTCATTTTTTAACCAATAGGCCGAAATCGGCAAAATCCCTTATAAATCAAAAG
AATAGACCGAGATAGGGT
[37 nt withheld, positions 2999-3035]
AAAGAACGTGGACTCCAACGTCAAAGG
[49 nt withheld, positions 3063-3111]
T
[91 nt withheld, positions 3113-3203]
G
[124 nt withheld, positions 3205-3328]
CGCGGATCCTGCCTCGCGCGTTTCGGTGATGACGGTGAAAACCTCTGACACATGCAGCTCCCGGAGACGG
TCACAGCTTGTCTGTAAGCGGATGCCGGGAGCAGACAAGCCCGTCAGGGCGCGTCAGCGGGTGTTGGCGG
GTGTCGGGGCGCAGCCATGACCCAGTCACGTAGCGATAGCGGAGTGTATACTGGCTTAACTATGCGGCAT
CAGAGCAGATTGTACTGAGAGTGCACCATATGCGGTGTGAAATACCGCACAGATGCGTAAGGAGAAAATA
CCGCATCAGGCGCTCTTCCGCTTCCTCGCTCACTGACTCGCTGCGCTCGGTCGTTCGGCTGCGGCGAGCG
GTATCAGCTCACTCAAAGGCGGTAATACGGTTATCCACAGAATCAGGGGATAACGCAGGAAAGAACATGT
GAGCAAAAGGCCAGCAAAAGGCCAGGAACCGTAAAAAGGCCGCGTTGCTGGCGTTTTTCCATAGGCTCCG
CCCCCCTGACGAGCATCACAAAAATCGACGCTCAAGTCAGAGGTGGCGAAACCCGACAGGACTATAAAGA
TACCAGGGTTTCCCCCTGGAAGCTCCCTCGTGCGCTCTCCTGTTCCGACCCTGCCGCTTACCGGATACCT
GTCCGCCTTTCTCCCTTCGGGAAGCGTGGCGCTTTCTCATAGCTCACGCTGTAGGTATCTCAGTTCGGTG
TAGGTCGTTCGCTCCAAGCTGGGCTGTGTGCACGAACCCCCCGTTCAGCCCGACCGCTGCGCCTTATCCG
GTAACTATCGTCTTGAGTCCAACCCGGTAAGACACGACTTATCGCCACTGGCAGCAGCCACTGGTAACAG
GATTAGCAGAGCGAGGTATGTAGGCGGTGCTACAGAGTTCTTGAAGTGGTGGCCTAACTACGGCTACACT
AGAAGGACAGTATTTGGTATCTGCGCTCTGCTGAAGCCAGTTACCTTCGGAAAAAGAGTTGGTAGCTCTT
GATCCGGCAAACAAACCACCGCTGGTAGCGGTGGTTTTTTTGTTTGCAAGCAGCAGATTACGCGCAGAAA
AAAAGGATCTCAAGAAGATCCTTTGATCTTTTCTACGGGGTCTGACGCTCAGTGGAACGAAAACTCACGT
TAAGGGATTTTGGTCATGAGATTATCAAAAAGGATCTTCACCTAGATCCTTTTAAATTAAAAATGAAGTT
TTAAATCAATCTAAAGTATATATGAGTAAACTTGGTCTGACAGTTACCAATGCTTAATCAGTGAGGCACC
TATCTCAGCGATCTGTCTATTTCGTTCATCCATAGTTGCCTGACTCCCCGTCGTGTAGATAACTACGATA
CGGGAGGGCTTACCATCTGGCCCCAGTGCTGCAATGATACCGCGAGACCCACGCTCACCGGCTCCAGATT
TATCAGCAATAAACCAGCCAGCCGGAAGGGCCGAGCGCAGAAGTGGTCCTGCAACTTTATCCGCCTCCAT
CCAGTCTATTAATTGTTGCCGGGAAGCTAGAGTAAGTAGTTCGCCAGTTAATAGTTTGCGCAACGTTGTT
GCCATTGCTGCAGGCATCGTGGTGTCACGCTCGTCGTTTGGTATGGCTTCATTCAGCTCCGGTTCCCAAC
GATCAAGGCGAGTTACATGATCCCCCATGTTGTGCAAAAAAGCGGTTAGCTCCTTCGGTCCTCCGATCGT
TGTCAGAAGTAAGTTGGCCGCAGTGTTATCACTCATGGTTATGGCAGCACTGCATAATTCTCTTACTGTC
ATGCCATCCGTAAGATGCTTTTCTGTGACTGGTGAGTACTCAACCAAGTCATTCTGAGAATAGTGTATGC
GGCGACCGAGTTGCTCTTGCCCGGCGTCAACACGGGATAATACCGCGCCACATAGCAGAACTTTAAAAGT
GCTCATCATTGGAAAACGTTCTTCGGGGCGAAAACTCTCAAGGATCTTACCGCTGTTGAGATCCAGTTCG
ATGTAACCCACTCGTGCACCCAACTGATCTTCAGCATCTTTTACTTTCACCAGCGTTTCTGGGTGAGCAA
AAACAGGAAGGCAAAATGCCGCAAAAAAGGGAATAAGGGCGACACGGAAATGTTGAATACTCATACTCTT
CCTTTTTCAATATTATTGAAGCATTTATCAGGGTTATTGTCTCATGAGCGGATACATATTTGAATGTATT
TAGAAAAATAAACAAATAGGGGTTCCGCGCACATTTCCCCGAAAAGTGCCACCTGACGTCTAAGAAACCA
TTATTATCATGACATTAACCTATAAAAATAGGCGTATCACGAGGCCCTTTCGTCTTCAAGAATTCCCGAC
ACCATCGAATGGTGCAAAACCTTTCGCGGTATGGCATGATAGCGCCCGGAAGAGAGTCAATTCAGGGTGG
TGAATGTGAAACCAGTAACGTTATACGATGTCGCAGAGTATGCCGGTGTCTCTTATCAGACCGTTTCCCG
CGTGGTGAACCAGGCCAGCCACGTTTCTGCGAAAACGCGGGAAAAAGTGGAAGCGGCGATGGCGGAGCTG
AATTACATTCCCAACCGCGTGGCACAACAACTGGCGGGCAAACAGTCGTTGCTGATTGGCGTTGCCACCT
CCAGTCTGGCCCTGCACGCGCCGTCGCAAATTGTCGCGGCGATTAAATCTCGCGCCGATCAACTGGGTGC
CAGCGTGGTGGTGTCGATGGTAGAACGAAGCGGCGTCGAAGCCTGTAAAGCGGCGGTGCACAATCTTCTC
GCGCAACGCGTCAGTGGGCTGATCATTAACTATCCGCTGGATGACCAGGATGCCATTGCTGTGGAAGCTG
CCTGCACTAATGTTCCGGCGTTATTTCTTGATGTCTCTGACCAGACACCCATCAACAGTATTATTTTCTC
CCATGAAGACGGTACGCGACTGGGCGTGGAGCATCTGGTCGCATTGGGTCACCAGCAAATCGCGCTGTTA
GCGGGCCCATTAAGTTCTGTCTCGGCGCGTCTGCGTCTGGCTGGCTGGCATAAATATCTCACTCGCAATC
AAATTCAGCCGATAGCGGAACGGGAAGGCGACTGGAGTGCCATGTCCGGTTTTCAACAAACCATGCAAAT
GCTGAATGAGGGCATCGTTCCCACTGCGATGCTGGTTGCCAACGATCAGATGGCGCTGGGCGCAATGCGC
GCCATTACCGAGTCCGGGCTGCGCGTTGGTGCGGATATCTCGGTAGTGGGATACGACGATACCGAAGACA
GCTCATGTTATATCCCGCCGTTAACCACCATCAAACAGGATTTTCGCCTGCTGGGGCAAACCAGCGTGGA
CCGCTTGCTGCAACTCTCTCAGGGCCAGGCGGTGAAGGGCAATCAGCTGTTGCCCGTCTCACTGGTGAAA
AGAAAAACCACCCTGGCGCCCAATACGCAAACCGCCTCTCCCCGCGCGTTGGCCGATTCATTAATGCAGC
TGGCACGACAGGTTTCCCGACTGGAAAGCGGGCAGTGAGCGCAACGCAATTAATGTAAGTTAGCTCACTC
ATTAGGCACAATTCTCATGTTTGACAGCTTATCATCGACTGCACGGTGCACCAATGCTTCTGGCGTCAGG
CAGCCATCGGAAGCTGTGGTATGGCTGTGCAGGTCGTAAATCACTGCATAATTCGTGTCGCTCAAGGCGC
ACTCCCGTTCTGGATAATGTTTTTTGCGCCGACATCATAACGGTTCTGGCAAATATTCTGAAATGAGCTG
Features (pLannotate 1.2.2; 21 found; start..end, strand, type, name):
      1..29      +  promoter       tac promoter: strong E. coli promoter; hybrid between the trp and lac UV5 promoters
     37..53      +  protein_bind   lac operator: The lac repressor binds to the lac operator to inhibit transcription in E. coli. This inhibition can be relieved by adding lactose or isopropyl-β-D-thiogalactopyranoside (IPTG). lac repressor encoded by lacI
    138..155     +  CDS            6xHis: 6xHis affinity tag
    171..824     +  CDS            GST26_SCHJA: Experimental evidence at protein level: Swiss-Prot protein existence level 1. GST isoenzymes appear to play a central role in the parasite detoxification system. Other functions are also suspected including a role in increasing the solubility of haematin in the parasite gut. From Schistosoma japonicum (Blood fluke).
    906..1217    +  CDS            RBM17 (fragment): SPF45_HUMAN - Also known as SPF45. Experimental evidence at protein level: Swiss-Prot protein existence level 1. Splice factor that binds to the single-stranded 3'AG at the exon/intron border and promotes its utilization in the second catalytic step. Involved in the regulation of alternative splicing and the utilization of cryptic splice sites. Promotes the utilization of a cryptic splice site created by the beta-110 mutation in the HBB gene. The resulting frameshift leads to sickle cell anemia. From Homo sapiens (Human).
   1233..1280    +  terminator     fd terminator (sequence withheld): central terminator from bacteriophage fd (Otsuka and Kunisawa, 1982)
   1285..1497    +  CDS            M13 gene III (fragment) (sequence partly withheld): pIII; III; minor coat protein
   1512..1982    +  CDS            M13 gene III (fragment) (sequence partly withheld): pIII; III; minor coat protein
   2004..2074    +  CDS            TcR (fragment): tetracycline efflux protein; tet; confers resistance to tetracycline
   2316..2696    -  CDS            YPB1_ECOLX: Protein predicted: Swiss-Prot protein existence level 4. From Escherichia coli.
   2713..2864    +  CDS            rop (fragment): Rop protein, which maintains plasmids at low copy number; rop
   2900..3328    -  rep_origin     f1 ori (sequence partly withheld): f1 bacteriophage origin of replication; arrow indicates direction of (+) strand synthesis
   3337..3376    +  CDS            rop (fragment): Rop protein, which maintains plasmids at low copy number; rop
   3478..3618    +  misc_feature   bom: basis of mobility region from pBR322
   3804..4391    -  rep_origin     ori: high-copy-number ColE1/pMB1/pBR322/pUC origin of replication
   4562..5422    -  CDS            AmpR: β-lactamase; bla; confers resistance to ampicillin, carbenicillin, and related antibiotics
   5423..5527    -  promoter       AmpR promoter: bla
   5636..5713    +  promoter       lacIq promoter: lacI (mutant); In the lacIq allele, a single base change in the promoter boosts expression of the lacI gene about 10-fold.
   5714..6796    +  CDS            lacI: lac repressor; lacI; The lac repressor binds to the lac operator to inhibit transcription in E. coli. This inhibition can be relieved by adding lactose or isopropyl-β-D-thiogalactopyranoside (IPTG).
   6809..6830    +  protein_bind   CAP binding site: CAP binding activates transcription in the presence of cAMP. E. coli catabolite activator protein
   6849..6866    +  promoter       tet promoter (fragment): E. coli promoter for tetracycline efflux protein gene
