[The description below was written by a language model from this plasmid's Addgene catalogue record and pLannotate feature annotations shown in this document.]
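Description:
pHH0103_RBM17_RRM is a bacterial expression plasmid of about 7.0 kb, built on the pHH0103 backbone, for producing and purifying the RNA recognition motif (RRM) domain of human RBM17, the splicing factor also known as SPF45. It replicates in E. coli from a ColE1/pMB1-type origin with the pBR322 bom region and is selected with ampicillin through the bla gene and its native promoter. The catalogue lists it as low copy. The annotation shows only fragments of rop, which appear to be split by an inserted f1 phage origin. That origin would in principle allow single-stranded DNA production with helper phage.

The expression cassette is driven by the strong hybrid tac promoter followed by a lac operator, and the plasmid carries its own lacI gene under the lacIq promoter. Transcription is therefore tightly repressed until it is induced with IPTG or lactose. The annotated coding features run in order: a 6xHis tag, Schistosoma japonicum glutathione S-transferase, and then a roughly 310 bp fragment of RBM17, cloned between SfiI and NotI sites. This arrangement is consistent with a His-GST-RRM fusion that could be purified on either nickel or glutathione resin, although the table does not confirm the reading frame across the junctions or any protease cleavage site. A bacteriophage fd terminator lies just downstream of the insert.

Beyond the terminator are fragments of M13 gene III, a tetracycline resistance remnant and a partial tet promoter. These look like leftovers from a phagemid or pBR322-derived ancestor rather than functional parts of the payload. The associated work is a large-scale survey of peptide ligands for peptide recognition modules, which suggests the purified domain served as a binding target in that survey.
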