Addgene plasmid #109786: pHH0103_RBM17_RRM
Purpose: Protein expression and purification of RBM17_RRM
Depositing lab: Sachdev Sidhu. Depositing organization: University of Toronto. Publication: Large-scale survey and database of high affinity ligands for peptide recognition modules. Teyra J, Kelil A, Jain S, Helmy M, Jajodia R, Hooda Y, Gu J, D'Cruz AA, Nicholson SE, Min J, Sudol M, Kim PM, Bader GD, Sidhu SS. Mol Syst Biol. 2020 Dec;16(12):e9310. doi: 10.15252/msb.20199310. PubMed 33438817.
Backbone
  Vector backbone: pHH0103
  Vector type: Bacterial Expression
Growth in bacteria
  Bacterial resistance: Ampicillin, 100 μg/mL
  Growth temperature: 37°C
  Growth strain: DH5alpha
  Copy number: Low Copy
Gene/Insert
  Gene/Insert name: RBM17_RRM
  Species: H. sapiens (human)
  Entrez Gene: RBM17 (a.k.a. SPF45)
  Cloning method: Restriction Enzyme; 5′ cloning site Sfi1 (unknown if destroyed); 3′ cloning site Not1 (unknown if destroyed)
Terms and licenses: Academic/Nonprofit Terms; Industry Terms: Not Available to Industry
How to cite: pHH0103_RBM17_RRM was a gift from Sachdev Sidhu (Addgene plasmid # 109786 ; http://n2t.net/addgene:109786 ; RRID:Addgene_109786)
