>Addgene plasmid #109786 | pHH0103_RBM17_RRM | depositor partial sequence | sequence record 206738 | pHH0103_RBM17_RRM sequence 333 bps
GGCCCAGCCGGCCGAAATTCTGAAATGCCCAACTAAGGTTGTACTGCTGCGTAACATGGTTGGTGCGGGC
GAAGTAGATGAAGACCTGGAAGTTGAAACCAAAGAGGAATGCGAGAAATATGGCAAAGTAGGTAAATGTG
TTATCTTCGAAATCCCGGGTGCGCCTGATGACGAAGCAGTTCGTATTTTCCTGGAGTTTGAGCGTGTGGA
ATCTGCTATCAAGGCAGTCGTGGATCTGAACGGTCGTTACTTCGGCGGTCGCGTCGTTAAAGCCTGTTTC
TACAATCTGGACAAATTTCGCGTGCTGGACCTGGCTGAACAGGTGGCGGCCGC
